Addgene plasmid #206138: pT2/shαSMA/GFP4_Seq1/clone1
Purpose: Knockdown of alpha-SMA. Construct has inverted repeats to be used in Sleeping Beauty transposon system.
Depositing lab: Maria Castro. Depositing organization: University of Michigan.
Backbone
  Vector backbone: pT2
  Vector type: Mammalian Expression
Growth in bacteria
  Bacterial resistance: Ampicillin, 100 μg/mL
  Growth temperature: 30°C
  Growth strain: NEB Stable
  Copy number: High Copy
Gene/Insert
  Gene/Insert name: alpha-SMA (alt name: ACTA2)
  Species: M. musculus (mouse)
  Entrez Gene: Acta2 (a.k.a. 0610041G09Rik, Actvs, SMAalpha, SMalphaA, a-SMA, alphaSMA)
  Cloning method: Restriction Enzyme; 5′ cloning site unknown (unknown if destroyed)
Terms and licenses: Academic/Nonprofit Terms; Industry Terms: Not Available to Industry
How to cite: pT2/shαSMA/GFP4_Seq1/clone1 was a gift from Maria Castro (Addgene plasmid # 206138 ; http://n2t.net/addgene:206138 ; RRID:Addgene_206138)
