[The description below was written by a language model from this plasmid's Addgene catalogue record and pLannotate feature annotations shown in this document.]
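Description:
pT2/shαSMA/GFP4_Seq1/clone1 is a 7,369-nt mammalian expression plasmid built on the pT2 Sleeping Beauty transposon backbone and designed to knock down mouse alpha-smooth muscle actin (Acta2). According to the catalogue entry, the cargo is flanked by the inverted repeats recognised by Sleeping Beauty transposase, so co-delivery with a transposase source should excise the cassette and integrate it into the host genome for stable expression. The automated annotation does not label these repeats explicitly. It reports only a short match to SB100X, which is a fragment rather than a functional transposase gene, so the enzyme must be supplied separately. In bacteria the plasmid is maintained through a high-copy ColE1/pUC-type origin and selected with ampicillin (AmpR under its own bla promoter). An f1 origin and pBluescript-derived remnants (lacZα and lacI fragments, lac promoter/operator elements, T7 and T3 promoters, MCS fragments) are also present.

The payload appears to have been carried over from an MSCV-type retroviral shRNA vector. It contains murine embryonic stem cell virus 5' and 3' LTRs, the Ψ packaging signal and a truncated gag. These are followed by 5' and 3' human miR-30a flanking sequences, with a gap of about 100 nt between them that presumably holds the Acta2-targeting hairpin, although this segment is not annotated. In this arrangement the 5' LTR would be expected to act as the promoter, producing a miR-30-embedded shRNA that is processed by the endogenous microRNA pathway. The record does not state the promoter explicitly. Downstream, an SV40 enhancer/early promoter drives EGFP, which marks cells carrying the construct. "Seq1/clone1" suggests one of several targeting sequences and isolates. The construct is intended for stable, non-viral αSMA knockdown with fluorescent tracking of modified cells.
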