Features (pLannotate 1.2.2; 26 found; start..end, strand, type, name):
    449..604     -  CDS            lacZα (fragment): LacZα fragment of β-galactosidase; lacZ fragment
    612..630     +  promoter       T7 promoter: promoter for bacteriophage T7 RNA polymerase
   1017..1533    +  LTR            5' LTR: 5' long terminal repeat from murine embryonic stem cell virus
   1597..1938    +  misc_feature   MESV Ψ: packaging signal of murine embryonic stem cell virus
   2005..2421    +  CDS            gag (truncated): truncated Moloney murine leukemia virus (MMLV) gag gene lacking the start codon
   2461..2554    +  ncRNA          5' miR-30a: sequence upstream of the 71-nt precursor of the human miR-30a microRNA (Zeng et al., 2002) miRNA
   2664..2776    +  ncRNA          3' miR-30a: sequence downstream of the 71-nt precursor of the human miR-30a microRNA (Zeng et al., 2002) miRNA
   2814..3143    +  promoter       SV40 promoter: SV40 enhancer and early promoter
   3150..3869    +  CDS            EGFP: the original enhanced GFP (Yang et al., 1996) mammalian codon-optimized
   3886..3902    +  misc_feature   MCS (fragment): pBluescript multiple cloning site
   3942..4456    +  LTR            3' LTR: 3' long terminal repeat from murine embryonic stem cell virus
   4618..4634    -  protein_bind   lac operator: The lac repressor binds to the lac operator to inhibit transcription in E. coli. This inhibition can be relieved by adding lactose or isopropyl-β-D-thiogalactopyranoside (IPTG). lac repressor encoded by lacI
   4642..4672    -  promoter       lac promoter: promoter for the E. coli lac operon
   4687..4708    -  protein_bind   CAP binding site: CAP binding activates transcription in the presence of cAMP. E. coli catabolite activator protein
   4721..4759    -  CDS            lacI (fragment): lac repressor; lacI; The lac repressor binds to the lac operator to inhibit transcription in E. coli. This inhibition can be relieved by adding lactose or isopropyl-β-D-thiogalactopyranoside (IPTG).
   4808..4877    +  CDS            SB100X (fragment): hyperactive variant of the Sleeping Beauty transposase (Mátés et al., 2009)
   5128..5154    +  misc_feature   MCS (fragment): pBluescript multiple cloning site
   5167..5185    -  promoter       T3 promoter: promoter for bacteriophage T3 RNA polymerase
   5230..5246    -  protein_bind   lac operator: The lac repressor binds to the lac operator to inhibit transcription in E. coli. This inhibition can be relieved by adding lactose or isopropyl-β-D-thiogalactopyranoside (IPTG). lac repressor encoded by lacI
   5254..5284    -  promoter       lac promoter: promoter for the E. coli lac operon
   5299..5320    -  protein_bind   CAP binding site: CAP binding activates transcription in the presence of cAMP. E. coli catabolite activator protein
   5333..5425    -  CDS            lacI (fragment): lac repressor; lacI; The lac repressor binds to the lac operator to inhibit transcription in E. coli. This inhibition can be relieved by adding lactose or isopropyl-β-D-thiogalactopyranoside (IPTG).
   5608..6196    -  rep_origin     ori: high-copy-number ColE1/pMB1/pBR322/pUC origin of replication
   6367..7227    -  CDS            AmpR: β-lactamase; bla; confers resistance to ampicillin, carbenicillin, and related antibiotics
   7228..7332    -  promoter       AmpR promoter: bla
   7359..445     +  rep_origin     f1 ori (across the origin) (sequence partly withheld): f1 bacteriophage origin of replication; arrow indicates direction of (+) strand synthesis
>Addgene plasmid #206138 | pT2/shαSMA/GFP4_Seq1/clone1 | addgene full sequence | sequence record 410128 | Addgene NGS Result
AGCGGCGCATTAAGCGCGGCGGGA
[89 nt withheld, positions 25-113]
C
[91 nt withheld, positions 115-205]
A
[49 nt withheld, positions 207-255]
CCTTTGACGTTGGAGTCCACGTTCTTT
[37 nt withheld, positions 283-319]
ACCCTATCTCGGTCTATTCTTTTGATTTATAAGGGATTTTGCCGATTTCGGCCTATTGGTTAAAAAATGA
GCTGATTTAACAAAAATTTAACGCGAATTTTAACAAAATATTAACGCTTACAATTTCCATTCGCCATTCA
GGCTGCGCAACTGTTGGGAAGGGCGATCGGTGCGGGCCTCTTCGCTATTACGCCAGCTGGCGAAAGGGGG
ATGTGCTGCAAGGCGATTAAGTTGGGTAACGCCAGGGTTTTCCCAGTCACGACGTTGTAAAACGACGGCC
AGTGAGCGCGCGTAATACGACTCACTATAGGGCGAATTGGAGCTCGGATCCCTATACAGTTGAAGTCGGA
AGTTTACATACACTTAAGTTGGAGTCATTAAAACTCGTTTTTCAACTACTCCACAAATTTCTTGTTAACA
AACAATAGTTTTGGCAAGTCAGTTAGGACATCTACTTTGTGCATGACACAAGTCATTTTTCCAACAATTG
TTTACAGACAGATTATTTCACTTATAATTCACTGTATCACAATTCCAGTGGGTCAGAAGTTTACATACAC
TAAGTTGACTGTGCCTTTAAACAGCTTGGAAAATTCCAGAAAATGATGTCATGGCTTTAGAAGCTTGATC
TGAAGCCTATAGAGTACGAGCCATAGATAAAATAAAAGATTTTATTTAGTCTCCAGAAAAAGGGGGGAAT
GAAAGACCCCACCTGTAGGTTTGGCAAGCTAGCTTAAGTAACGCCATTTTGCAAGGCATGGAAAATACAT
AACTGAGAATAGAGAAGTTCAGATCAAGGTTAGGAACAGAGAGACAGCAGAATATGGGCCAAACAGGATA
TCTGTGGTAAGCAGTTCCTGCCCCGGCTCAGGGCCAAGAACAGATGGTCCCCAGATGCGGTCCCGCCCTC
AGCAGTTTCTAGAGAACCATCAGATGTTTCCAGGGTGCCCCAAGGACCTGAAATGACCCTGTGCCTTATT
TGAACTAACCAATCAGTTCGCTTCTCGCTTCTGTTCGCGCGCTTCTGCTCCCCGAGCTCAATAAAAGAGC
CCACAACCCCTCACTCGGCGCGCCAGTCCTCCGATAGACTGCGTCGCCCGGGTACCCGTATTCCCAATAA
AGCCTCTTGCTGTTTGCATCCGAATCGTGGACTCGCTGATCCTTGGGAGGGTCTCCTCAGATTGATTGAC
TGCCCACCTCGGGGGTCTTTCATTTGGAGGTTCCACCGAGATTTGGAGACCCCTGCCCAGGGACCACCGA
CCCCCCCGCCGGGAGGTAAGCTGGCCAGCGGTCGTTTCGTGTCTGTCTCTGTCTTTGTGCGTGTTTGTGC
CGGCATCTAATGTTTGCGCCTGCGTCTGTACTAGTTAGCTAACTAGCTCTGTATCTGGCGGACCCGTGGT
GGAACTGACGAGTTCTGAACACCCGGCCGCAACCCTGGGAGACGTCCCAGGGACTTTGGGGGCCGTTTTT
GTGGCCCGACCTGAGGAAGGGAGTCGATGTGGAATCCGACCCCGTCAGGATATGTGGTTCTGGTAGGAGA
CGAGAACCTAAAACAGTTCCCGCCTCCGTCTGAATTTTTGCTTTCGGTTTGGAACCGAAGCCGCGCGTCT
TGTCTGCTGCAGCGCTGCAGCATCGTTCTGTGTTGTCTCTGTCTGACTGTGTTTCTGTATTTGTCTGAAA
ATTAGGGCCAGACTGTTACCACTCCCTTAAGTTTGACCTTAGGTCACTGGAAAGATGTCGAGCGGATCGC
TCACAACCAGTCGGTAGATGTCAAGAAGAGACGTTGGGTTACCTTCTGCTCTGCAGAATGGCCAACCTTT
AACGTCGGATGGCCGCGAGACGGCACCTTTAACCGAGACCTCATCACCCAGGTTAAGATCAAGGTCTTTT
CACCTGGCCCGCATGGACACCCAGACCAGGTCCCCTACATCGTGACCTGGGAAGCCTTGGCTTTTGACCC
CCCTCCCTGGGTCAAGCCCTTTGTACACCCTAAGCCTCCGCCTCCTCTTCCTCCATCCGCCCCGTCTCTC
CCCCTTGAACCTCCTCGTTCGACCCCGCCTCGATCCTCCCTTTATCCAGCCCTCACTCCTTCTCTAGGCG
CCGGAATTAGATCTCTCGACTAGGGATAACAGGGTAATTGTTTGAATGAGGCTTCAGTACTTTACAGAAT
CGTTGCCTGCACATCTTGGAAACACTTGCTGGGATTACTTCTTCAGGTTAACCCAACAGAAGGCTCGAGA
AGGTATATTGCTGTTGACAGTGAGCGGCCTAGCAACACTGATTCAATTAGTGAAGCCACAGATGTAATTG
AATCAGTGTTGCTAGGCTGCCTACTGCCTCGGAATTCAAGGGGCTACTTTAGGAGCAATTATCTTGTTTA
CTAAAACTGAATACCTTGCTATCTCTTTGATACATTTTTACAAAGCTGAATTAAAATGGTATAAATTAAA
TCACTTTTTTCAATTCGCCAGCACAGTGGTCGACCCTGTGGAATGTGTGTCAGTTAGGGTGTGGAAAGTC
CCCAGGCTCCCCAGCAGGCAGAAGTATGCAAAGCATGCATCTCAATTAGTCAGCAACCAGGTGTGGAAAG
TCCCCAGGCTCCCCAGCAGGCAGAAGTATGCAAAGCATGCATCTCAATTAGTCAGCAACCATAGTCCCGC
CCCTAACTCCGCCCATCCCGCCCCTAACTCCGCCCAGTTCCGCCCATTCTCCGCCCCATGGCTGACTAAT
TTTTTTTATTTATGCAGAGGCCGAGGCCGCCTCGGCCTCTGAGCTATTCCAGAAGTAGTGAGGAGGCTTT
TTTGGAGGCCTAGGCTTTTGCAAAAAGCTCATGGTGAGCAAGGGCGAGGAGCTGTTCACCGGGGTGGTGC
CCATCCTGGTCGAGCTGGACGGCGACGTAAACGGCCACAAGTTCAGCGTGTCTGGCGAGGGCGAGGGCGA
TGCCACCTACGGCAAGCTGACCCTGAAGTTCATCTGCACCACCGGCAAGCTGCCCGTGCCCTGGCCCACC
CTCGTGACCACCCTGACCTACGGCGTGCAGTGCTTCAGCCGCTACCCCGACCACATGAAGCAGCACGACT
TCTTCAAGTCCGCCATGCCCGAAGGCTACGTCCAGGAGCGCACCATCTTCTTCAAGGACGACGGCAACTA
CAAGACCCGCGCCGAGGTGAAGTTCGAGGGCGACACCCTGGTGAACCGCATCGAGCTGAAGGGCATCGAC
TTCAAGGAGGACGGCAACATCCTGGGGCACAAGCTGGAGTACAACTACAACAGCCACAACGTCTATATCA
TGGCCGACAAGCAGAAGAACGGCATCAAGGCGAACTTCAAGATCCGCCACAACATCGAGGACGGCAGCGT
GCAGCTCGCCGACCACTACCAGCAGAACACCCCCATCGGCGACGGCCCCGTGCTGCTGCCCGACAACCAC
TACCTGAGCACCCAGTCCGCCCTGAGCAAAGACCCCAACGAGAAGCGCGATCACATGGTCCTGCTGGAGT
TCGTGACCGCCGCCGGGATCACTCTCGGCATGGACGAGCTGTACAAGTAATGAATTAATTAAGAATTATC
AAGCTTATCGATAAAATAAAAGATTTTATTTAGTCTCCAGAAAAAGGGGGGAATGAAAGACCCCACCTGT
AGGTTTGGCAAGCTAGCTTAAGTAACGCCATTTTGCAAGGCATGGAAAATACATAACTGAGAATAGAGAA
GTTCAGATCAAGGTTAGGAACAGAGAGACAGCAGAATATGGGCCAAACAGGATATCTGTGGTAAGCAGTT
CCTGCCCCGGCTCAGGGCCAAGAACAGATGGTCCCCAGATGCGGTCCCGCCCTCAGCAGTTTCTAGAGAA
CCATCAGATGTTTCCAGGGTGCCCCAAGGACCTGAAATGACCCTGTGCCTTATTTGAACTAACCAATCAG
TTCGCTTCTCGCTTCTGTTCGCGCGCTTCTGCTCCCCGAGCTCAATAAAAGAGCCCACAACCCCTCACTC
GGCGCGCCAGTCCTCCGATAGACTGCGTCGCCCGGGTACCCGTGTATCCAATAAACCCTCTTGCAGTTGC
ATCCGACTTGTGGTCTCGCTGTTCCTTGGGAGGGTCTCCTCTGAGTGATTGACTACCCGTCAGCGGGGGT
CTTTCATGGGTAACAGTTTCTTGAAGTTGGAGAACAACATTCTGAGGGTAGGAGTCGAATATTAAGTAAT
CCTGACTCAATTAGCCACTGTTTTGAATCCACATACTCCAATACTCCTGAAATAGTTCATTATGGACAGC
GCAGAAAGAGCTGGGGAGAATTGTGAAATTGTTATCCGCTCACAATTCCACACAACATACGAGCCGGAAG
CATAAAGTGTAAAGCCTGGGGTGCCTAATGAGTGAGCTAACTCACATTAATTGCGTTGCGCTCACTGCCC
GCTTTCCAGTCGGGAAACCTGTCGTGCCAGATCCATGGACTTCACTAGTGCGCGCGGCCGCTCTAGATGG
CCAGATCTAGCTTGTGGAAGGCTACTCGAAATGTTTGACCCAAGTTAAACAATTTAAAGGCAATGCTACC
AAATACTAATTGAGTGTATGTAAACTTCTGACCCACTGGGAATGTGATGAAAGAAATAAAAGCTGAAATG
AATCATTCTCTCTACTATTATTCTGATATTTCACATTCTTAAAATAAAGTGGTGATCCTAACTGACCTAA
GACAGGGAATTTTTACTAGGATTAAATGTCAGGAATTGTGAAAAAGTGAGTTTAAATGTATTTGGCTAAG
GTGTATGTAAACTTCCGACTTCAACTGTATAGGGATCCTCTAGCTAGAGTCGACCTCGCGGGGGGGCCCG
GTACCCAGCTTTTGTTCCCTTTAGTGAGGGTTAATTGCGCGCTTGGCGTAATCATGGTCATAGCTGTTTC
CTGTGTGAAATTGTTATCCGCTCACAATTCCACACAACATACGAGCCGGAAGCATAAAGTGTAAAGCCTG
GGGTGCCTAATGAGTGAGCTAACTCACATTAATTGCGTTGCGCTCACTGCCCGCTTTCCAGTCGGGAAAC
CTGTCGTGCCAGCTGCATTAATGAATCGGCCAACGCGCGGGGAGAGGCGGTTTGCGTATTGGGCGCTCTT
CCGCTTCCTCGCTCACTGACTCGCTGCGCTCGGTCGTTCGGCTGCGGCGAGCGGTATCAGCTCACTCAAA
GGCGGTAATACGGTTATCCACAGAATCAGGGGATAACGCAGGAAAGAACATGTGAGCAAAAGGCCAGCAA
AAGGCCAGGAACCGTAAAAAGGCCGCGTTGCTGGCGTTTTTCCATAGGCTCCGCCCCCCTGACGAGCATC
ACAAAAATCGACGCTCAAGTCAGAGGTGGCGAAACCCGACAGGACTATAAAGATACCAGGCGTTTCCCCC
TGGAAGCTCCCTCGTGCGCTCTCCTGTTCCGACCCTGCCGCTTACCGGATACCTGTCCGCCTTTCTCCCT
TCGGGAACCGTGGCGCTTTCTCATAGCTCACGCTGTAGGTATCTCAGTTCGGTGTAGGTCGTTCGCTCCA
AGCTGGGCTGTGTGCACGAACCCCCCGTTCAGCCCGACCGCTGCGCCTTATCCGGTAACTATCGTCTTGA
GTCCAACCCGGTAAGACACGACTTATCGCCACTGGCAGCAGCCACTGGTAACAGGATTAGCAGAGCGAGG
TATGTAGGCGGTGCTACAGAGTTCTTGAAGTGGTGGCCTAACTACGGCTACACTAGAAGAACAGTATTTG
GTATCTGCGCTCTGCTGAAGCCAGTTACCTTCGGAAAAAGAGTTGGTAGCTCTTGATCCGGCAAACAAAC
CACCGCTGGTAGCGGTGGTTTTTTTGTTTGCAAGCAGCAGATTACGCGCAGAAAAAAAGGATCTCAAGAA
GATCCTTTGATCTTTTCTACGGGGTCTGACGCTCAGTGGAACGAAAACTCACGTTAAGGGATTTTGGTCA
TGAGATTATCAAAAAGGATCTTCACCTAGATCCTTTTAAATTAAAAATGAAGTTTTAAATCAATCTAAAG
TATATATGAGTAAACTTGGTCTGACAGTTACCAATGCTTAATCAGTGAGGCACCTATCTCAGCGATCTGT
CTATTTCGTTCATCCATAGTTGCCTGACTCCCCGTCGTGTAGATAACTACGATACGGGAGGGCTTACCAT
CTGGCCCCAGTGCTGCAATGATACCGCGAGACCCACGCTCACCGGCTCCAGATTTATCAGCAATAAACCA
GCCAGCCGGAAGGGCCGAGCGCAGAAGTGGTCCTGCAACTTTATCCGCCTCCATCCAGTCTATTAATTGT
TGCCGGGAAGCTAGAGTAAGTAGTTCGCCAGTTAATAGTTTGCGCAACGTTGTTGCCATTGCTACAGGCA
TCGTGGTGTCACGCTCGTCGTTTGGTATGGCTTCATTCAGCTCCGGTTCCCAACGATCAAGGCGAGTTAC
ATGATCCCCCATGTTGTGCAAAAAAGCGGTTAGCTCCTTCGGTCCTCCGATCGTTGTCAGAAGTAACTTG
GCCGCAGTGTTATCACTCATGGTTATGGCAGCACTGCATAATTCTCTTACTGTCATGCCATCCGTAAGAT
GCTTTTCTGTGACTGGTGAGTACTCAACCAAGTCATTCTGAGAATAGTGTATGCGGCGACCGAGTTGCTC
TTGCCCGGCGTCAATACGGGATAATACCGCGCCACATAGCAGAACTTTAAAAGTGCTCATCATTGGAAAA
CGTTCTTCGGGGCGAAAACTCTCAAGGATCTTACCGCTGTTGAGATCCAGTTCGATGTAACCCACTCGTG
CACCCAACTGATCTTCAGCATCTTTTACTTTCACCAGCGTTTCTGGGTGAGCAAAAACAGGAAGGCAAAA
TGCCGCAAAAAAGGGAATAAGGGCGACACGGAAATGTTGAATACTCATACTCTTCCTTTTTCAATATTAT
TGAAGCATTTATCAGGGTTATTGTCTCATGAGCGGATACATATTTGAATGTATTTAGAAAAATAAACAAA
TAGGGGTTCCGCGCACATTTCCCCGAAAAGTGCCACCTGACGCGCCCTGT
