>Addgene plasmid #206138 | pT2/shαSMA/GFP4_Seq1/clone1 | depositor partial sequence | sequence record 414078 | shαSMA
TCGAGAAGGTATATTGCTGTTGACAGTGAGCGGCCTAGCAACACTGATTCAATTAGTGAAGCCACAGATG
TAATTGAATCAGTGTTGCTAGGCTGCCTACTGCCTCGG
